>Addgene plasmid #64219 | pU6-sgRosa26-1_CBh-Cas9-T2A-BFP-P2A-Ad4E1B | depositor full sequence | sequence record 107960 | pU6-sgRosa26-1_CBh-Cas9-T2A-BFP-P2A-Ad4E1B sequence 10813 bps
CCCCACGAGGGCCTATTTCCCATGATTCCTTCATATTTGCATATACGATACAAGGCTGTTAGAGAGATAA
TTGGAATTAATTTGACTGTAAACACAAAGATATTAGTACAAAATACGTGACGTAGAAAGTAATAATTTCT
TGGGTAGTTTGCAGTTTTAAAATTATGTTTTAAAATGGACTATCATATGCTTACCGTAACTTGAAAGTAT
TTCGATTTCTTGGCTTTATATATCTTGTGGAAAGGACGAAACACCGACTCCAGTCTTTCTAGAAGAGTTT
TAGAGCTAGAAATAGCAAGTTAAAATAAGGCTAGTCCGTTATCAACTTGAAAAAGTGGCACCGAGTCGGT
GCTTTTTTGTTTTAGAGCTAGAAATAGCAAGTTAAAATAAGGCTAGTCCGTTTTTAGCGCGTGCGCCAAT
TCTGCAGACAAATGGCTCTAGAGGTACCCGTTACATAACTTACGGTAAATGGCCCGCCTGGCTGACCGCC
CAACGACCCCCGCCCATTGACGTCAATAGTAACGCCAATAGGGACTTTCCATTGACGTCAATGGGTGGAG
TATTTACGGTAAACTGCCCACTTGGCAGTACATCAAGTGTATCATATGCCAAGTACGCCCCCTATTGACG
TCAATGACGGTAAATGGCCCGCCTGGCATTGTGCCCAGTACATGACCTTATGGGACTTTCCTACTTGGCA
GTACATCTACGTATTAGTCATCGCTATTACCATGGTCGAGGTGAGCCCCACGTTCTGCTTCACTCTCCCC
ATCTCCCCCCCCTCCCCACCCCCAATTTTGTATTTATTTATTTTTTAATTATTTTGTGCAGCGATGGGGG
CGGGGGGGGGGGGGGGGCGCGCGCCAGGCGGGGCGGGGCGGGGCGAGGGGCGGGGCGGGGCGAGGCGGAG
AGGTGCGGCGGCAGCCAATCAGAGCGGCGCGCTCCGAAAGTTTCCTTTTATGGCGAGGCGGCGGCGGCGG
CGGCCCTATAAAAAGCGAAGCGCGCGGCGGGCGGGAGTCGCTGCGACGCTGCCTTCGCCCCGTGCCCCGC
TCCGCCGCCGCCTCGCGCCGCCCGCCCCGGCTCTGACTGACCGCGTTACTCCCACAGGTGAGCGGGCGGG
ACGGCCCTTCTCCTCCGGGCTGTAATTAGCTGAGCAAGAGGTAAGGGTTTAAGGGATGGTTGGTTGGTGG
GGTATTAATGTTTAATTACCTGGAGCACCTGCCTGAAATCACTTTTTTTCAGGTTGGACCGGTGCCACCA
TGGACTATAAGGACCACGACGGAGACTACAAGGATCATGATATTGATTACAAAGACGATGACGATAAGAT
GGCCCCAAAGAAGAAGCGGAAGGTCGGTATCCACGGAGTCCCAGCAGCCGACAAGAAGTACAGCATCGGC
CTGGACATCGGCACCAACTCTGTGGGCTGGGCCGTGATCACCGACGAGTACAAGGTGCCCAGCAAGAAAT
TCAAGGTGCTGGGCAACACCGACCGGCACAGCATCAAGAAGAACCTGATCGGAGCCCTGCTGTTCGACAG
CGGCGAAACAGCCGAGGCCACCCGGCTGAAGAGAACCGCCAGAAGAAGATACACCAGACGGAAGAACCGG
ATCTGCTATCTGCAAGAGATCTTCAGCAACGAGATGGCCAAGGTGGACGACAGCTTCTTCCACAGACTGG
AAGAGTCCTTCCTGGTGGAAGAGGATAAGAAGCACGAGCGGCACCCCATCTTCGGCAACATCGTGGACGA
GGTGGCCTACCACGAGAAGTACCCCACCATCTACCACCTGAGAAAGAAACTGGTGGACAGCACCGACAAG
GCCGACCTGCGGCTGATCTATCTGGCCCTGGCCCACATGATCAAGTTCCGGGGCCACTTCCTGATCGAGG
GCGACCTGAACCCCGACAACAGCGACGTGGACAAGCTGTTCATCCAGCTGGTGCAGACCTACAACCAGCT
GTTCGAGGAAAACCCCATCAACGCCAGCGGCGTGGACGCCAAGGCCATCCTGTCTGCCAGACTGAGCAAG
AGCAGACGGCTGGAAAATCTGATCGCCCAGCTGCCCGGCGAGAAGAAGAATGGCCTGTTCGGAAACCTGA
TTGCCCTGAGCCTGGGCCTGACCCCCAACTTCAAGAGCAACTTCGACCTGGCCGAGGATGCCAAACTGCA
GCTGAGCAAGGACACCTACGACGACGACCTGGACAACCTGCTGGCCCAGATCGGCGACCAGTACGCCGAC
CTGTTTCTGGCCGCCAAGAACCTGTCCGACGCCATCCTGCTGAGCGACATCCTGAGAGTGAACACCGAGA
TCACCAAGGCCCCCCTGAGCGCCTCTATGATCAAGAGATACGACGAGCACCACCAGGACCTGACCCTGCT
GAAAGCTCTCGTGCGGCAGCAGCTGCCTGAGAAGTACAAAGAGATTTTCTTCGACCAGAGCAAGAACGGC
TACGCCGGCTACATTGACGGCGGAGCCAGCCAGGAAGAGTTCTACAAGTTCATCAAGCCCATCCTGGAAA
AGATGGACGGCACCGAGGAACTGCTCGTGAAGCTGAACAGAGAGGACCTGCTGCGGAAGCAGCGGACCTT
CGACAACGGCAGCATCCCCCACCAGATCCACCTGGGAGAGCTGCACGCCATTCTGCGGCGGCAGGAAGAT
TTTTACCCATTCCTGAAGGACAACCGGGAAAAGATCGAGAAGATCCTGACCTTCCGCATCCCCTACTACG
TGGGCCCTCTGGCCAGGGGAAACAGCAGATTCGCCTGGATGACCAGAAAGAGCGAGGAAACCATCACCCC
CTGGAACTTCGAGGAAGTGGTGGACAAGGGCGCTTCCGCCCAGAGCTTCATCGAGCGGATGACCAACTTC
GATAAGAACCTGCCCAACGAGAAGGTGCTGCCCAAGCACAGCCTGCTGTACGAGTACTTCACCGTGTATA
ACGAGCTGACCAAAGTGAAATACGTGACCGAGGGAATGAGAAAGCCCGCCTTCCTGAGCGGCGAGCAGAA
AAAGGCCATCGTGGACCTGCTGTTCAAGACCAACCGGAAAGTGACCGTGAAGCAGCTGAAAGAGGACTAC
TTCAAGAAAATCGAGTGCTTCGACTCCGTGGAAATCTCCGGCGTGGAAGATCGGTTCAACGCCTCCCTGG
GCACATACCACGATCTGCTGAAAATTATCAAGGACAAGGACTTCCTGGACAATGAGGAAAACGAGGACAT
TCTGGAAGATATCGTGCTGACCCTGACACTGTTTGAGGACAGAGAGATGATCGAGGAACGGCTGAAAACC
TATGCCCACCTGTTCGACGACAAAGTGATGAAGCAGCTGAAGCGGCGGAGATACACCGGCTGGGGCAGGC
TGAGCCGGAAGCTGATCAACGGCATCCGGGACAAGCAGTCCGGCAAGACAATCCTGGATTTCCTGAAGTC
CGACGGCTTCGCCAACAGAAACTTCATGCAGCTGATCCACGACGACAGCCTGACCTTTAAAGAGGACATC
CAGAAAGCCCAGGTGTCCGGCCAGGGCGATAGCCTGCACGAGCACATTGCCAATCTGGCCGGCAGCCCCG
CCATTAAGAAGGGCATCCTGCAGACAGTGAAGGTGGTGGACGAGCTCGTGAAAGTGATGGGCCGGCACAA
GCCCGAGAACATCGTGATCGAAATGGCCAGAGAGAACCAGACCACCCAGAAGGGACAGAAGAACAGCCGC
GAGAGAATGAAGCGGATCGAAGAGGGCATCAAAGAGCTGGGCAGCCAGATCCTGAAAGAACACCCCGTGG
AAAACACCCAGCTGCAGAACGAGAAGCTGTACCTGTACTACCTGCAGAATGGGCGGGATATGTACGTGGA
CCAGGAACTGGACATCAACCGGCTGTCCGACTACGATGTGGACCATATCGTGCCTCAGAGCTTTCTGAAG
GACGACTCCATCGACAACAAGGTGCTGACCAGAAGCGACAAGAACCGGGGCAAGAGCGACAACGTGCCCT
CCGAAGAGGTCGTGAAGAAGATGAAGAACTACTGGCGGCAGCTGCTGAACGCCAAGCTGATTACCCAGAG
AAAGTTCGACAATCTGACCAAGGCCGAGAGAGGCGGCCTGAGCGAACTGGATAAGGCCGGCTTCATCAAG
AGACAGCTGGTGGAAACCCGGCAGATCACAAAGCACGTGGCACAGATCCTGGACTCCCGGATGAACACTA
AGTACGACGAGAATGACAAGCTGATCCGGGAAGTGAAAGTGATCACCCTGAAGTCCAAGCTGGTGTCCGA
TTTCCGGAAGGATTTCCAGTTTTACAAAGTGCGCGAGATCAACAACTACCACCACGCCCACGACGCCTAC
CTGAACGCCGTCGTGGGAACCGCCCTGATCAAAAAGTACCCTAAGCTGGAAAGCGAGTTCGTGTACGGCG
ACTACAAGGTGTACGACGTGCGGAAGATGATCGCCAAGAGCGAGCAGGAAATCGGCAAGGCTACCGCCAA
GTACTTCTTCTACAGCAACATCATGAACTTTTTCAAGACCGAGATTACCCTGGCCAACGGCGAGATCCGG
AAGCGGCCTCTGATCGAGACAAACGGCGAAACCGGGGAGATCGTGTGGGATAAGGGCCGGGATTTTGCCA
CCGTGCGGAAAGTGCTGAGCATGCCCCAAGTGAATATCGTGAAAAAGACCGAGGTGCAGACAGGCGGCTT
CAGCAAAGAGTCTATCCTGCCCAAGAGGAACAGCGATAAGCTGATCGCCAGAAAGAAGGACTGGGACCCT
AAGAAGTACGGCGGCTTCGACAGCCCCACCGTGGCCTATTCTGTGCTGGTGGTGGCCAAAGTGGAAAAGG
GCAAGTCCAAGAAACTGAAGAGTGTGAAAGAGCTGCTGGGGATCACCATCATGGAAAGAAGCAGCTTCGA
GAAGAATCCCATCGACTTTCTGGAAGCCAAGGGCTACAAAGAAGTGAAAAAGGACCTGATCATCAAGCTG
CCTAAGTACTCCCTGTTCGAGCTGGAAAACGGCCGGAAGAGAATGCTGGCCTCTGCCGGCGAACTGCAGA
AGGGAAACGAACTGGCCCTGCCCTCCAAATATGTGAACTTCCTGTACCTGGCCAGCCACTATGAGAAGCT
GAAGGGCTCCCCCGAGGATAATGAGCAGAAACAGCTGTTTGTGGAACAGCACAAGCACTACCTGGACGAG
ATCATCGAGCAGATCAGCGAGTTCTCCAAGAGAGTGATCCTGGCCGACGCTAATCTGGACAAAGTGCTGT
CCGCCTACAACAAGCACCGGGATAAGCCCATCAGAGAGCAGGCCGAGAATATCATCCACCTGTTTACCCT
GACCAATCTGGGAGCCCCTGCCGCCTTCAAGTACTTTGACACCACCATCGACCGGAAGAGGTACACCAGC
ACCAAAGAGGTGCTGGACGCCACCCTGATCCACCAGAGCATCACCGGCCTGTACGAGACACGGATCGACC
TGTCTCAGCTGGGAGGCGACAAAAGGCCGGCGGCCACGAAAAAGGCCGGCCAGGCAAAAAAGAAAAAGCT
TGAGGGCAGAGGAAGTCTGCTAACATGCGGTGACGTGGAGGAGAATCCCGGCCCTGCTAGCATGGTGAGC
AAGGGCGAGGAGCTGTTCACCGGGGTGGTGCCCATCCTGGTCGAGCTGGACGGCGACGTAAACGGCCACA
AGTTCAGCGTGAGGGGCGAGGGCGAGGGCGATGCCACCAACGGCAAGCTGACCCTGAAGTTCATCTGCAC
CACCGGCAAGCTGCCCGTGCCCTGGCCCACCCTCGTGACCACCCTGAGCCACGGCGTGCAGTGCTTCGCC
CGCTACCCCGACCACATGAAGCAGCACGACTTCTTCAAGTCCGCCATGCCCGAAGGCTACGTCCAGGAGC
GCACCATCTTCTTCAAGGACGACGGCACCTACAAGACCCGCGCCGAGGTGAAGTTCGAGGGCGACACCCT
GGTGAACCGCATCGAGCTGAAGGGCGTCGACTTCAAGGAGGACGGCAACATCCTGGGGCACAAGCTGGAG
TACAACTTCAACAGCCACAACATCTATATCATGGCCGTCAAGCAGAAGAACGGCATCAAGGTGAACTTCA
AGATCCGCCACAACGTGGAGGACGGCAGCGTGCAGCTCGCCGACCACTACCAGCAGAACACCCCCATCGG
CGACGGCCCCGTGCTGCTGCCCGACAGCCACTACCTGAGCACCCAGTCCGTGCTGAGCAAAGACCCCAAC
GAGAAGCGCGATCACATGGTCCTGCTGGAGTTCCGCACCGCCGCCGGGATCACTCTCGGCATGGACGAGC
TGTACAAGCTCGAGGCAACAAACTTCTCACTACTCAAACAAGCAGGTGACGTGGAGGAGAATCCCGGGCC
TCTTAAGATGGAGAGCCGAAATCCTTTTCAGCAGGGACTGCCAGCCGGGTTCCTGTCTTCATCCTTTGTG
GAGAATATGGAGGTGCCAGCCCCCGAGTGCAACCTGCGACTGCTGGCAGGAACCGCAGCTCGCCACAGTG
AGGATCCTGAATCACCAGCAGCCGGCGGAAGTAGGAGAGAGAGTGAATCACGACCAGGACCTTCAGGAGG
AGGAGTCGCTGACCTGTTCCCAGAACTGCATCGCGTGCTGACACGAAGCTCCTCTGGCCGAGAGAGGGGA
ATCAAGAGAGAGCGGCACGATGAAACCAATCATAGGATTGAGCTGACAGTGGGGCTGATGTCTCGCAAAC
GACCTGAGACTGTCTGGTGGTACGAAGTGCAGAGCACCGGCACAGACGAAGTGTCCGTCATGCACGAGAG
GTTTTCTCTGGAACAGGTGAAGACCTGTTGGCTGGAGCCTGAAGACGATTGGGAGGTGGCCATCAGAAAC
TACGCCAAGCTGGCTCTGAGACCAGACCGGAAGTACAAGATCACTAAGCTGATCAACATCCGGAATGCTT
GCTATATCAGCGGCAATGGAGCAGAGGTCGAAATTTGTCTGCAGGATAGGGTGGCCTTCAGATGCTGTAT
GATGAACATGTACCCCGGGGTGGTCGACATGGATGGCGTGACTTTCATGAATATGAGGTTTAGAGGGGAT
GGCTATAACGGCACCGTCTTCATGGCTAATACAAAGCTGACTGTGCATGGATGCTCCTTCTTTGGGTTTA
ACAATACCTGTATCGAGGCTTGGGGACAAGTGGGGGTCAAGGGCTGCAGCTTCTCCGCAAACTGGATGGG
AGTGGTCGGGAGGACAAAATCAATGCTGAGCGTGAAGAAATGCCTGTTTGAAAGATGTCACCTGGGCGTG
ATGAGCGAGGGAGAAGCACGGATTCGCCATTGTGCCTCCACTGAGACCGGCTGCTTCGTGCTGTGCAAAG
GAAACGCAAAGATCAAACACAATATGATTTGCGGAGCCTCTGACGAGAGAGGGTACCAGATGCTGACATG
TGCCGGGGGCAACAGTCATATGCTGGCTGCAGTGCACGTCGCTTCTCATAGTCGAAAGCCATGGCCCGAG
TTCGAACACAACGTGATGACTAGATGCAATATGCATCTGGGGGCCCGGCGCGGCATGTTTATGCCATACC
AGTGTAACCTGAATTATGTGAAAGTCCTGCTGGAACCCGACGTGATGTCCCGGGTGTCTCTGACAGGCGT
GTTCGATATGAATGTGGAGGTCTGGAAGATCCTGCGCTACGACGAATATAAAACTCGATGCAGGGCCTGC
GAGTGTGGAGGGAAGCACGCTCGGTTTCAGCCCGTGTGCGTGGACGTGACAGAGGATCTGCGCCCTGATC
ATCTGGTCCTGTCCTGCACTGGCACTGAGTTCGGGTCAAGCGGGGAAGAAAGCGACTAGGAATTCCTAGA
GCTCGCTGATCAGCCTCGACTGTGCCTTCTAGTTGCCAGCCATCTGTTGTTTGCCCCTCCCCCGTGCCTT
CCTTGACCCTGGAAGGTGCCACTCCCACTGTCCTTTCCTAATAAAATGAGGAAATTGCATCGCATTGTCT
GAGTAGGTGTCATTCTATTCTGGGGGGTGGGGTGGGGCAGGACAGCAAGGGGGAGGATTGGGAAGAGAAT
AGCAGGCATGCTGGGGAGCGGCCGCAGGAACCCCTAGTGATGGAGTTGGCCACTCCCTCTCTGCGCGCTC
GCTCGCTCACTGAGGCCGGGCGACCAAAGGTCGCCCGACGCCCGGGCTTTGCCCGGGCGGCCTCAGTGAG
CGAGCGAGCGCGCAGCTGCCTGCAGGGGCGCCTGATGCGGTATTTTCTCCTTACGCATCTGTGCGGTATT
TCACACCGCATA
[142 nt withheld, positions 8273-8414]
C
[141 nt withheld, positions 8416-8556]
CCTTTGACGTTGGAGTCCACGTTCTTT
[37 nt withheld, positions 8584-8620]
ACCCTATCTCGGGCTATTCTTTTGATTTATAAGGGATTTTGCCGATTTCGGCCTATTGGTTAAAAAATGA
GCTGATTTAACAAAAATTTAACGCGAATTTTAACAAAATATTAACGTTTACAATTTTATGGTGCACTCTC
AGTACAATCTGCTCTGATGCCGCATAGTTAAGCCAGCCCCGACACCCGCCAACACCCGCTGACGCGCCCT
GACGGGCTTGTCTGCTCCCGGCATCCGCTTACAGACAAGCTGTGACCGTCTCCGGGAGCTGCATGTGTCA
GAGGTTTTCACCGTCATCACCGAAACGCGCGAGACGAAAGGGCCTCGTGATACGCCTATTTTTATAGGTT
AATGTCATGATAATAATGGTTTCTTAGACGTCAGGTGGCACTTTTCGGGGAAATGTGCGCGGAACCCCTA
TTTGTTTATTTTTCTAAATACATTCAAATATGTATCCGCTCATGAGACAATAACCCTGATAAATGCTTCA
ATAATATTGAAAAAGGAAGAGTATGAGTATTCAACATTTCCGTGTCGCCCTTATTCCCTTTTTTGCGGCA
TTTTGCCTTCCTGTTTTTGCTCACCCAGAAACGCTGGTGAAAGTAAAAGATGCTGAAGATCAGTTGGGTG
CACGAGTGGGTTACATCGAACTGGATCTCAACAGCGGTAAGATCCTTGAGAGTTTTCGCCCCGAAGAACG
TTTTCCAATGATGAGCACTTTTAAAGTTCTGCTATGTGGCGCGGTATTATCCCGTATTGACGCCGGGCAA
GAGCAACTCGGTCGCCGCATACACTATTCTCAGAATGACTTGGTTGAGTACTCACCAGTCACAGAAAAGC
ATCTTACGGATGGCATGACAGTAAGAGAATTATGCAGTGCTGCCATAACCATGAGTGATAACACTGCGGC
CAACTTACTTCTGACAACGATCGGAGGACCGAAGGAGCTAACCGCTTTTTTGCACAACATGGGGGATCAT
GTAACTCGCCTTGATCGTTGGGAACCGGAGCTGAATGAAGCCATACCAAACGACGAGCGTGACACCACGA
TGCCTGTAGCAATGGCAACAACGTTGCGCAAACTATTAACTGGCGAACTACTTACTCTAGCTTCCCGGCA
ACAATTAATAGACTGGATGGAGGCGGATAAAGTTGCAGGACCACTTCTGCGCTCGGCCCTTCCGGCTGGC
TGGTTTATTGCTGATAAATCTGGAGCCGGTGAGCGTGGAAGCCGCGGTATCATTGCAGCACTGGGGCCAG
ATGGTAAGCCCTCCCGTATCGTAGTTATCTACACGACGGGGAGTCAGGCAACTATGGATGAACGAAATAG
ACAGATCGCTGAGATAGGTGCCTCACTGATTAAGCATTGGTAACTGTCAGACCAAGTTTACTCATATATA
CTTTAGATTGATTTAAAACTTCATTTTTAATTTAAAAGGATCTAGGTGAAGATCCTTTTTGATAATCTCA
TGACCAAAATCCCTTAACGTGAGTTTTCGTTCCACTGAGCGTCAGACCCCGTAGAAAAGATCAAAGGATC
TTCTTGAGATCCTTTTTTTCTGCGCGTAATCTGCTGCTTGCAAACAAAAAAACCACCGCTACCAGCGGTG
GTTTGTTTGCCGGATCAAGAGCTACCAACTCTTTTTCCGAAGGTAACTGGCTTCAGCAGAGCGCAGATAC
CAAATACTGTCCTTCTAGTGTAGCCGTAGTTAGGCCACCACTTCAAGAACTCTGTAGCACCGCCTACATA
CCTCGCTCTGCTAATCCTGTTACCAGTGGCTGCTGCCAGTGGCGATAAGTCGTGTCTTACCGGGTTGGAC
TCAAGACGATAGTTACCGGATAAGGCGCAGCGGTCGGGCTGAACGGGGGGTTCGTGCACACAGCCCAGCT
TGGAGCGAACGACCTACACCGAACTGAGATACCTACAGCGTGAGCTATGAGAAAGCGCCACGCTTCCCGA
AGGGAGAAAGGCGGACAGGTATCCGGTAAGCGGCAGGGTCGGAACAGGAGAGCGCACGAGGGAGCTTCCA
GGGGGAAACGCCTGGTATCTTTATAGTCCTGTCGGGTTTCGCCACCTCTGACTTGAGCGTCGATTTTTGT
GATGCTCGTCAGGGGGGCGGAGCCTATGGAAAAACGCCAGCAACGCGGCCTTTTTACGGTTCCTGGCCTT
TTGCTGGCCTTTTGCTCACATGT
Features (pLannotate 1.2.2; 21 found; start..end, strand, type, name):
      7..247     +  promoter       U6 promoter: RNA polymerase III promoter for human U6 snRNA
    257..276     +  misc_feature   HA-L (fragment): left homology arm from intron 1 of the mouse Rosa26 gene (Soriano, 1999)
    277..352     +  misc_RNA       gRNA scaffold: guide RNA scaffold for the Streptococcus pyogenes CRISPR/Cas9 system
    359..402     +  misc_RNA       gRNA scaffold (fragment): guide RNA scaffold for the Streptococcus pyogenes CRISPR/Cas9 system
    449..734     +  enhancer       CMV enhancer: human cytomegalovirus immediate early enhancer; contains an 18-bp deletion relative to the standard CMV enhancer
    736..1013    +  promoter       chicken β-actin promoter: No description available
   1014..1242    +  intron         hybrid intron: hybrid between chicken β-actin (CBA) and minute virus of mice (MMV) introns (Gray et al., 2011)
   1380..2981    +  CDS            Cas9(N): N-terminal portion of Streptococcus pyogenes Cas9 (Zetsche et al., 2015)
   2982..5480    +  CDS            Cas9(C): C-terminal portion of Streptococcus pyogenes Cas9 (Zetsche et al., 2015)
   5481..5528    +  CDS            nucleoplasmin NLS: bipartite nuclear localization signal from nucleoplasmin
   5592..6308    +  CDS            EBFP2: EBFP2 is a basic (constitutively fluorescent) blue fluorescent protein published in 2007, derived from Aequorea victoria. It is reported to be a rapidly-maturing monomer with moderate acid sensitivity.
   6378..7826    +  CDS            E1B: adenovirus 4 E1B 55K protein, which mediates the ubiquitination and proteasomal degradation of DNA ligase IV (Baker et al., 2007)
   7860..7971    +  polyA_signal   bGH poly(A) signal: bovine growth hormone polyadenylation signal
   8076..8216    +  repeat_region  AAV2 ITR: inverted terminal repeat of adeno-associated virus serotype 2 inverted
   8221..8272    -  misc_feature   bom (fragment): basis of mobility region from pBR322
   8291..8671    +  rep_origin     M13 ori (sequence partly withheld): M13 bacteriophage origin of replication; arrow indicates direction of (+) strand synthesis
   8747..8796    -  misc_feature   bom (fragment): basis of mobility region from pBR322
   8898..8933    -  CDS            rop (fragment): Rop protein, which maintains plasmids at low copy number; rop
   9028..9132    +  promoter       AmpR promoter: bla
   9133..9993    +  CDS            AmpR: β-lactamase; bla; confers resistance to ampicillin, carbenicillin, and related antibiotics
  10164..10752   +  rep_origin     ori: high-copy-number ColE1/pMB1/pBR322/pUC origin of replication
