[The description below was written by a language model from this plasmid's Addgene catalogue record and pLannotate feature annotations shown in this document.]
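Description:
pU6-sgRosa26-1_CBh-Cas9-T2A-BFP-P2A-Ad4E1B is an all-in-one mammalian CRISPR expression plasmid of about 10.8 kb, made by cloning a guide sequence against the mouse Rosa26 locus into the BbsI sites of the corresponding empty guide-cloning backbone (the sites were destroyed in the process). It is maintained in E. coli as a high-copy plasmid through a ColE1/pUC-type origin and selected with ampicillin via the β-lactamase gene. An M13/f1-type phage origin and a single annotated AAV2 ITR are also present as backbone elements, along with short bom and rop fragments that appear to be vector remnants.

Two expression units sit in tandem. A human U6 RNA polymerase III promoter drives the sgRNA, in which a 20-nt spacer (annotated by similarity to Rosa26 intron 1) is fused to the Streptococcus pyogenes guide scaffold. Downstream, the CBh promoter (CMV enhancer, chicken β-actin promoter and a hybrid intron) drives a single open reading frame terminated by the bGH polyadenylation signal. This frame encodes 3xFLAG- and NLS-tagged S. pyogenes Cas9 with a C-terminal nucleoplasmin NLS, followed by T2A, a blue fluorescent protein (annotated as EBFP2), P2A and the adenovirus 4 E1B 55K protein. The 2A peptides cause ribosomal skipping, so nuclease, reporter and E1B55K are produced as separate proteins from one transcript. BFP fluorescence therefore marks transfected cells that also express the other two.

E1B55K mediates ubiquitination and proteasomal degradation of DNA ligase IV, a key enzyme of non-homologous end joining. In line with the associated publication on raising homology-directed repair efficiency, the plasmid is used to cut Rosa26 in mouse cells while suppressing end joining to favour precise, template-directed editing.
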