Addgene plasmid #64219: pU6-sgRosa26-1_CBh-Cas9-T2A-BFP-P2A-Ad4E1B
Purpose: Expression vector for a sgRNA against the mouse Rosa26 locus and Cas9 linked via T2A to BFP linked to the Ad4 E1B55K gene via P2A
Depositing lab: Ralf Kuehn. Publication: Increasing the efficiency of homology-directed repair for CRISPR-Cas9-induced precise gene editing in mammalian cells. Chu VT, Weber T, Wefers B, Wurst W, Sander S, Rajewsky K, Kuhn R. Nat Biotechnol. 2015 Mar 24. doi: 10.1038/nbt.3198. PubMed 25803306.
Backbone
  Vector backbone: pU6-(BbsI)_CBh-Cas9-T2A-BFP-P2A-Ad4E1B
  Backbone manufacturer: Kuhn lab (Addgene plasmid # 64218)
  Modifications to backbone: sgRNA targeting mouse Rosa26 locus was cloned into the BbsI sites
  Vector type: Mammalian Expression, CRISPR
Growth in bacteria
  Bacterial resistance: Ampicillin, 100 μg/mL
  Growth temperature: 37°C
  Growth strain: DH5alpha
  Copy number: High Copy
Gene/Insert 1
  Gene/Insert name: Cas9 (alt name: 3xFLAG-NLS-Cas9-NLS-T2A-BFP-P2A-E1B)
  Species: Streptococcus pyogenes
  Insert size (bp): 4500
  GenBank ID: NC_002737.1
  Promoter: CBh
  Tag / fusion protein: 3xFLAG (N terminal on insert); NLS (N terminal on insert); NLS (C terminal on insert); T2A-BFP-P2A-E1B
  Cloning method: Unknown
  Sequencing primers: 5′ pCBhPro-F (5'-agggatggttggttggtggg-3') for Cas9
Gene/Insert 2
  Gene/Insert name: sgRNA targeting ROSA26-1
  Promoter: U6
  Cloning method: Restriction Enzyme; 5′ cloning site BbsI (destroyed during cloning); 3′ cloning site BbsI (destroyed during cloning)
  Sequencing primers: 5′ hU6-F (5'-GAGGGCCTATTTCCCATGATT-3')
Terms and licenses: Academic/Nonprofit Terms; Industry Terms: Not Available to Industry
How to cite: pU6-sgRosa26-1_CBh-Cas9-T2A-BFP-P2A-Ad4E1B was a gift from Ralf Kuehn (Addgene plasmid # 64219 ; http://n2t.net/addgene:64219 ; RRID:Addgene_64219)
