>Addgene plasmid #64219 | pU6-sgRosa26-1_CBh-Cas9-T2A-BFP-P2A-Ad4E1B | addgene partial sequence | sequence record 111029 | N-ter GFP 5'-GGATCACTCTCGGCATGG-3'
GCAGGTGACGTGGAGGAGAATCCCGGGCCTCTTAAGATGGAGAGCCGAAATCCTTTTCAGCAGGGACTGC
CAGCCGGGTTCCTGTCTTCATCCTTTGTGGAGAATATGGAGGTGCCAGCCCCCGAGTGCAACCTGCGACT
GCTGGCAGGAACCGCAGCTCGCCACAGTGAGGATCCTGAATCACCAGCAGCCGGCGGAAGTAGGAGAGAG
AGTGAATCACGACCAGGACCTTCAGGAGGAGGAGTCGCTGACCTGTTCCCAGAACTGCATCGCGTGCTGA
CACGAAGCTCCTCTGGCCGAGAGAGGGGAATCAAGAGAGAGCGGCACGATGAAACCAATCATAGGATTGA
GCTGACAGTGGGGCTGATGTCTCGCAAACGACCTGAGACTGTCTGGTGGTACGAAGTGCAGAGCACCGGC
ACAGACGAAGTGTCCGTCATGCACGAGAGGTTTTCTCTGGAACAGGTGAAGACCTGTTGGCTGGAGCCTG
AAGACGATTGGGAGGTGGCCATCAGAAACTACGCCAAGCTGGCTCTGAGACCAGACCGGAAGTACAAGAT
CACTAAGCTGATCAACATCCGGAATGCTTGCTATATCAGCGGCAATGGAGCAGAGGTCGAAATTTGTCTG
CAGGATAGGGTGGCCTTCAGATGCTGTATGATGAACATGTACCCCGGGGTGGTCGACATGGATGGCGTGA
CTTTCATGAATATGA
