>Addgene plasmid #64219 | pU6-sgRosa26-1_CBh-Cas9-T2A-BFP-P2A-Ad4E1B | addgene partial sequence | sequence record 111030 | BGH-rev 5'-TAGAAGGCACAGTCGAGG-3'
GCTTGACCCGAACTCAGTGCCAGTGCAGGACAGGACCAGATGATCAGGGCGCAGATCCTCTGTCACGTCC
ACGCACACGGGCTGAAACCGAGCGTGCTTCCCTCCACACTCGCAGGCCCTGCATCGAGTTTTATATTCGT
CGTAGCGCAGGATCTTCCAGACCTCCACATTCATATCGAACACGCCTGTCAGAGACACCCGGGACATCAC
GTCGGGTTCCAGCAGGACTTTCACATAATTCAGGTTACACTGGTATGGCATAAACATGCCGCGCCGGGCC
CCCAGATGCATATTGCATCTAGTCATCACGTTGTGTTCGAACTCGGGCCATGGCTTTCGACTATGAGAAG
CGACGTGCACTGCAGCCAGCATATGACTGTTGCCCCCGGCACATGTCAGCATCTGGTACCCTCTCTCGTC
AGAGGCTCCGCAAATCATATTGTGTTTGATCTTTGCGTTTCCTTTGCACAGCACGAAGCAGCCGGTCTCA
GTGGAGGCACAATGGCGAATCCGTGCTTCTCCCTCGCTCATCACGCCCAGGTGACATCTTTCAAACAGGC
ATTTCTTCACGCTCAGCATTGATTTTGTCCTCCCGACCACTCCCATCCAGTTTGCGGAGAAGCTGCAGCC
CTTGACCCCCACTTGTCCCCAAGCCTCGATACAGGTATTGTTAAACCCAAAGAAGGAGCATCCATGCACA
GTCAGCTTTGTATTAGCCATGAAGACGGTGCCGTTATAGCCATC
