>Addgene plasmid #64219 | pU6-sgRosa26-1_CBh-Cas9-T2A-BFP-P2A-Ad4E1B | addgene partial sequence | sequence record 112719 | LKO1_5 5'-GACTATCATATGCTTACCGT-3'
CACCGACTCCAGTCTTTCTAGAAGAGTTTTAGAGCTAGAAATAGCAAGTTAAAATAAGGCTAGTCCGTTA
TCAACTTGAAAAAGTGGCACCGAGTCGGTGCTTTTTTGTTTTAGAGCTAGAAATAGCAAGTTAAAATAAG
GCTAGTCCGTTTTTAGCGCGTGCGCCAATTCTGCAGACAAATGGCTCTAGAGGTACCCGTTACATAACTT
ACGGTAAATGGCCCGCCTGGCTGACCGCCCAACGACCCCCGCCCATTGACGTCAATAGTAACGCCAATAG
GGACTTTCCATTGACGTCAATGGGTGGAGTATTTACGGTAAACTGCCCACTTGGCAGTACATCAAGTGTA
TCATATGCCAAGTACGCCCCCTATTGACGTCAATGACGGTAAATGGCCCGCCTGGCATTGTGCCCAGTAC
ATGACCTTATGGGACTTTCCTACTTGGCAGTACATCTACGTATTAGTCATCGCTATTACCATGGTCGAGG
TGAGCCCCACGTTCTGCTTCACTCTCCCCATCTCCCCCCCCTCCCCACCCCCAATTTTGTATTTATTTAT
TTTTTAATTATTTTGTGCAGCGATGGGGGC
