>Addgene plasmid #64219 | pU6-sgRosa26-1_CBh-Cas9-T2A-BFP-P2A-Ad4E1B | addgene partial sequence | sequence record 112720 | dCas9-F2 5'-CCAAAGAGGTGCTGGACG-3'
GAGGGCAGAGGAAGTCTGCTAACATGCGGTGACGTGGAGGAGAATCCCGGCCCTGCTAGCATGGTGAGCA
AGGGCGAGGAGCTGTTCACCGGGGTGGTGCCCATCCTGGTCGAGCTGGACGGCGACGTAAACGGCCACAA
GTTCAGCGTGAGGGGCGAGGGCGAGGGCGATGCCACCAACGGCAAGCTGACCCTGAAGTTCATCTGCACC
ACCGGCAAGCTGCCCGTGCCCTGGCCCACCCTCGTGACCACCCTGAGCCACGGCGTGCAGTGCTTCGCCC
GCTACCCCGACCACATGAAGCAGCACGACTTCTTCAAGTCCGCCATGCCCGAAGGCTACGTCCAGGAGCG
CACCATCTTCTTCAAGGACGACGGCACCTACAAGACCCGCGCCGAGGTGAAGTTCGAGGGCGACACCCTG
GTGAACCGCATCGAGCTGAAGGGCGTCGACTTCAAGGAGGACGGCAACATCCTGGGGCACAAGCTGGAGT
ACAACTTCAACAGCCACAACATCTATATCATGGCCGTCAAGCAGAAGAACGGCATCAAGGTGAACTTCAA
GATCCGCCACAACGTGGAGGACGGCAGCGTGCAGCTCGCCGACCACTACCAGCAG
